>Addgene plasmid #121446 | pCDH-puro/Flag PD-L1 WT | addgene full sequence | sequence record 335671 | Addgene NGS Result
GTGATGCGGTTTTGGCAGTACATCAATGGGCGTGGATAGCGGTTTGACTCACGGGGATTTCCAAGTCTCC
ACCCCATTGACGTCAATGGGAGTTTGTTTTGGCACCAAAATCAACGGGACTTTCCAAAATGTCGTAACAA
CTCCGCCCCATTGACGCAAATGGGCGGTAGGCGTGTACGGTGGGAGGTTTATATAAGCAGAGCTCGTTTA
GTGAACCGTCAGATCGCCTGGAGACGCCATCCACGCTGTTTTGACCTCCATAGAAGATTCTAGAGCTAGC
GAATTCATGAGGATATTTGCTGTCTTTATATTCATGACCTACTGGCATTTGCTGAACGCATTTACTGTCA
CGGTTCCCAAGGACCTATATGTGGTAGAGTATGGTAGCAATATGACAATTGAATGCAAATTCCCAGTAGA
AAAACAATTAGACCTGGCTGCACTAATTGTCTATTGGGAAATGGAGGATAAGAACATTATTCAATTTGTG
CATGGAGAGGAAGACCTGAAGGTTCAGCATAGTAGCTACAGACAGAGGGCCCGGCTGTTGAAGGACCAGC
TCTCCCTGGGAAATGCTGCACTTCAGATCACAGATGTGAAATTGCAGGATGCAGGGGTGTACCGCTGCAT
GATCAGCTATGGTGGTGCCGACTACAAGCGAATTACTGTGAAAGTCAATGCCCCATACAACAAAATCAAC
CAAAGAATTTTGGTTGTGGATCCAGTCACCTCTGAACATGAACTGACATGTCAGGCTGAGGGCTACCCCA
AGGCCGAAGTCATCTGGACAAGCAGTGACCATCAAGTCCTGAGTGGTAAGACCACCACCACCAATTCCAA
GAGAGAGGAGAAGCTTTTCAATGTGACCAGCACACTGAGAATCAACACAACAACTAATGAGATTTTCTAC
TGCACTTTTAGGAGATTAGATCCTGAGGAAAACCATACAGCTGAATTGGTCATCCCAGAACTACCTCTGG
CACATCCTCCAAATGAAAGGACTCACTTGGTAATTCTGGGAGCCATCTTATTATGCCTTGGTGTAGCACT
GACATTCATCTTCCGTTTAAGAAAAGGGAGAATGATGGATGTGAAAAAATGTGGCATCCAAGATACAAAC
TCAAAGAAGCAAAGTGATACACATTTGGAGGAGACGGACTACAAAGACGATGACGACAAGTGAGCGGCCG
CGAAGGATCTGCGATCGCTCCGGTGCCCGTCAGTGGGCAGAGCGCACATCGCCCACAGTCCCCGAGAAGT
TGGGGGGAGGGGTCGGCAATTGAACGGGTGCCTAGAGAAGGTGGCGCGGGGTAAACTGGGAAAGTGATGT
CGTGTACTGGCTCCGCCTTTTTCCCGAGGGTGGGGGAGAACCGTATATAAGTGCAGTAGTCGCCGTGAAC
GTTCTTTTTCGCAACGGGTTTGCCGCCAGAACACAGCTGAAGCTTCGAGGGGCTCGCATCTCTCCTTCAC
GCGCCCGCCGCCCTACCTGAGGCCGCCATCCACGCCGGTTGAGTCGCGTTCTGCCGCCTCCCGCCTGTGG
TGCCTCCTGAACTGCGTCCGCCGTCTAGGTAAGTTTAAAGCTCAGGTCGAGACCGGGCCTTTGTCCGGCG
CTCCCTTGGAGCCTACCTAGACTCAGCCGGCTCTCCACGCTTTGCCTGACCCTGCTTGCTCAACTCTACG
TCTTTGTTTCGTTTTCTGTTCTGCGCCGTTACAGATCCAAGCTGTGACCGGCGCCTACGCTAGATGACCG
AGTACAAGCCCACGGTGCGCCTCGCCACCCGCGACGACGTCCCCAGGGCCGTACGCACCCTCGCCGCCGC
GTTCGCCGACTACCCCGCCACGCGCCACACCGTCGATCCGGACCGCCACATCGAGCGGGTCACCGAGCTG
CAAGAACTCTTCCTCACGCGCGTCGGGCTCGACATCGGCAAGGTGTGGGTCGCGGACGACGGCGCCGCGG
TGGCGGTCTGGACCACGCCGGAGAGCGTCGAAGCGGGGGCGGTGTTCGCCGAGATCGGCCCGCGCATGGC
CGAGTTGAGCGGTTCCCGGCTGGCCGCGCAGCAACAGATGGAAGGCCTCCTGGCGCCGCACCGGCCCAAG
GAGCCCGCGTGGTTCCTGGCCACCGTCGGCGTCTCGCCCGACCACCAGGGCAAGGGTCTGGGCAGCGCCG
TCGTGCTCCCCGGAGTGGAGGCGGCCGAGCGCGCCGGGGTGCCCGCCTTCCTGGAGACCTCCGCGCCCCG
CAACCTCCCCTTCTACGAGCGGCTCGGCTTCACCGTCACCGCCGACGTCGAGGTGCCCGAAGGACCGCGC
ACCTGGTGCATGACCCGCAAGCCCGGTGCCTGAGTCGACAATCAACCTCTGGATTACAAAATTTGTGAAA
GATTGACTGGTATTCTTAACTATGTTGCTCCTTTTACGCTATGTGGATACGCTGCTTTAATGCCTTTGTA
TCATGCTATTGCTTCCCGTATGGCTTTCATTTTCTCCTCCTTGTATAAATCCTGGTTGCTGTCTCTTTAT
GAGGAGTTGTGGCCCGTTGTCAGGCAACGTGGCGTGGTGTGCACTGTGTTTGCTGACGCAACCCCCACTG
GTTGGGGCATTGCCACCACCTGTCAGCTCCTTTCCGGGACTTTCGCTTTCCCCCTCCCTATTGCCACGGC
GGAACTCATCGCCGCCTGCCTTGCCCGCTGCTGGACAGGGGCTCGGCTGTTGGGCACTGACAATTCCGTG
GTGTTGTCGGGGAAATCATCGTCCTTTCCTTGGCTGCTCGCCTGTGTTGCCACCTGGATTCTGCGCGGGA
CGTCCTTCTGCTACGTCCCTTCGGCCCTCAATCCAGCGGACCTTCCTTCCCGCGGCCTGCTGCCGGCTCT
GCGGCCTCTTCCGCGTCTTCGCCTTCGCCCTCAGACGAGTCGGATCTCCCTTTGGGCCGCCTCCCCGCCT
GGTACCTTTAAGACCAATGACTTACAAGGCAGCTGTAGATCTTAGCCACTTTTTAAAAGAAAAGGGGGGA
CTGGAAGGGCTAATTCACTCCCAACGAAGATAAGATCTGCTTTTTGCTTGTACTGGGTCTCTCTGGTTAG
ACCAGATCTGAGCCTGGGAGCTCTCTGGCTAACTAGGGAACCCACTGCTTAAGCCTCAATAAAGCTTGCC
TTGAGTGCTTCAAGTAGTGTGTGCCCGTCTGTTGTGTGACTCTGGTAACTAGAGATCCCTCAGACCCTTT
TAGTCAGTGTGGAAAATCTCTAGCAGTAGTAGTTCATGTCATCTTATTATTCAGTATTTATAACTTGCAA
AGAAATGAATATCAGAGAGTGAGAGGAACTTGTTTATTGCAGCTTATAATGGTTACAAATAAAGCAATAG
CATCACAAATTTCACAAATAAAGCATTTTTTTCACTGCATTCTAGTTGTGGTTTGTCCAAACTCATCAAT
GTATCTTATCATGTCTGGCTCTAGCTATCCCGCCCCTAACTCCGCCCATCCCGCCCCTAACTCCGCCCAG
TTCCGCCCATTCTCCGCCCCATGGCTGACTAATTTTTTTTATTTATGCAGAGGCCGAGGCCGCCTCGGCC
TCTGAGCTATTCCAGAAGTAGTGAGGAGGCTTTTTTGGAGGCCTAGACTTTTGCAGAGACCAAATTCGTA
ATCATGTCATAGCTGTTTCCTGTGTGAAATTGTTATCCGCTCACAATTCCACACAACATACGAGCCGGAA
GCATAAAGTGTAAAGCCTGGGGTGCCTAATGAGTGAGCTAACTCACATTAATTGCGTTGCGCTCACTGCC
CGCTTTCCAGTCGGGAAACCTGTCGTGCCAGCTGCATTAATGAATCGGCCAACGCGCGGGGAGAGGCGGT
TTGCGTATTGGGCGCTCTTCCGCTTCCTCGCTCACTGACTCGCTGCGCTCGGTCGTTCGGCTGCGGCGAG
CGGTATCAGCTCACTCAAAGGCGGTAATACGGTTATCCACAGAATCAGGGGATAACGCAGGAAAGAACAT
GTGAGCAAAAGGCCAGCAAAAGGCCAGGAACCGTAAAAAGGCCGCGTTGCTGGCGTTTTTCCATAGGCTC
CGCCCCCCTGACGAGCATCACAAAAATCGACGCTCAAGTCAGAGGTGGCGAAACCCGACAGGACTATAAA
GATACCAGGCGTTTCCCCCTGGAAGCTCCCTCGTGCGCTCTCCTGTTCCGACCCTGCCGCTTACCGGATA
CCTGTCCGCCTTTCTCCCTTCGGGAAGCGTGGCGCTTTCTCATAGCTCACGCTGTAGGTATCTCAGTTCG
GTGTAGGTCGTTCGCTCCAAGCTGGGCTGTGTGCACGAACCCCCCGTTCAGCCCGACCGCTGCGCCTTAT
CCGGTAACTATCGTCTTGAGTCCAACCCGGTAAGACACGACTTATCGCCACTGGCAGCAGCCACTGGTAA
CAGGATTAGCAGAGCGAGGTATGTAGGCGGTGCTACAGAGTTCTTGAAGTGGTGGCCTAACTACGGCTAC
ACTAGAAGAACAGTATTTGGTATCTGCGCTCTGCTGAAGCCAGTTACCTTCGGAAAAAGAGTTGGTAGCT
CTTGATCCGGCAAACAAACCACCGCTGGTAGCGGTGGTTTTTTTGTTTGCAAGCAGCAGATTACGCGCAG
AAAAAAAGGATCTCAAGAAGATCCTTTGATCTTTTCTACGGGGTCTGACGCTCAGTGGAACGAAAACTCA
CGTTAAGGGATTTTGGTCATGAGATTATCAAAAAGGATCTTCACCTAGATCCTTTTAAATTAAAAATGAA
GTTTTAAATCAATCTAAAGTATATATGAGTAAACTTGGTCTGACAGTTACCAATGCTTAATCAGTGAGGC
ACCTATCTCAGCGATCTGTCTATTTCGTTCATCCATAGTTGCCTGACTCCCCGTCGTGTAGATAACTACG
ATACGGGAGGGCTTACCATCTGGCCCCAGTGCTGCAATGATACCGCGAGACCCACGCTCACCGGCTCCAG
ATTTATCAGCAATAAACCAGCCAGCCGGAAGGGCCGAGCGCAGAAGTGGTCCTGCAACTTTATCCGCCTC
CATCCAGTCTATTAATTGTTGCCGGGAAGCTAGAGTAAGTAGTTCGCCAGTTAATAGTTTGCGCAACGTT
GTTGCCATTGCTACAGGCATCGTGGTGTCACGCTCGTCGTTTGGTATGGCTTCATTCAGCTCCGGTTCCC
AACGATCAAGGCGAGTTACATGATCCCCCATGTTGTGCAAAAAAGCGGTTAGCTCCTTCGGTCCTCCGAT
CGTTGTCAGAAGTAAGTTGGCCGCAGTGTTATCACTCATGGTTATGGCAGCACTGCATAATTCTCTTACT
GTCATGCCATCCGTAAGATGCTTTTCTGTGACTGGTGAGTACTCAACCAAGTCATTCTGAGAATAGTGTA
TGCGGCGACCGAGTTGCTCTTGCCCGGCGTCAATACGGGATAATACCGCGCCACATAGCAGAACTTTAAA
AGTGCTCATCATTGGAAAACGTTCTTCGGGGCGAAAACTCTCAAGGATCTTACCGCTGTTGAGATCCAGT
TCGATGTAACCCACTCGTGCACCCAACTGATCTTCAGCATCTTTTACTTTCACCAGCGTTTCTGGGTGAG
CAAAAACAGGAAGGCAAAATGCCGCAAAAAAGGGAATAAGGGCGACACGGAAATGTTGAATACTCATACT
CTTCCTTTTTCAATATTATTGAAGCATTTATCAGGGTTATTGTCTCATGAGCGGATACATATTTGAATGT
ATTTAGAAAAATAAACAAATAGGGGTTCCGCGCACATTTCCCCGAAAAGTGCCACCTGACGTCTAAGAAA
CCATTATTATCATGACATTAACCTATAAAAATAGGCGTATCACGAGGCCCTTTCGTCTCGCGCGTTTCGG
TGATGACGGTGAAAACCTCTGACACATGCAGCTCCCGGAGACGGTCACAGCTTGTCTGTAAGCGGATGCC
GGGAGCAGACAAGCCCGTCAGGGCGCGTCAGCGGGTGTTGGCGGGTGTCGGGGCTGGCTTAACTATGCGG
CATCAGAGCAGATTGTACTGAGAGTGCACCATATGCGGTGTGAAATACCGCACAGATGCGTAAGGAGAAA
ATACCGCATCAGGCGCCATTCGCCATTCAGGCTGCGCAACTGTTGGGAAGGGCGATCGGTGCGGGCCTCT
TCGCTATTACGCCAGCTGGCGAAAGGGGGATGTGCTGCAAGGCGATTAAGTTGGGTAACGCCAGGGTTTT
CCCAGTCACGACGTTGTAAAACGACGGCCAGTGCCAAGCTGACGCGTGTAGTCTTATGCAATACTCTTGT
AGTCTTGCAACATGGTAACGATGAGTTAGCAACATGCCTTACAAGGAGAGAAAAAGCACCGTGCATGCCG
ATTGGTGGAAGTAAGGTGGTACGATCGTGCCTTATTAGGAAGGCAACAGACGGGTCTGACATGGATTGGA
CGAACCACTGAATTGCCGCATTGCAGAGATATTGTATTTAAGTGCCTAGCTCGATACATAAACGGGTCTC
TCTGGTTAGACCAGATCTGAGCCTGGGAGCTCTCTGGCTAACTAGGGAACCCACTGCTTAAGCCTCAATA
AAGCTTGCCTTGAGTGCTTCAAGTAGTGTGTGCCCGTCTGTTGTGTGACTCTGGTAACTAGAGATCCCTC
AGACCCTTTTAGTCAGTGTGGAAAATCTCTAGCAGTGGCGCCCGAACAGGGACTTGAAAGCGAAAGGGAA
ACCAGAGGAGCTCTCTCGACGCAGGACTCGGCTTGCTGAAGCGCGCACGGCAAGAGGCGAGGGGCGGCGA
CTGGTGAGTACGCCAAAAATTTTGACTAGCGGAGGCTAGAAGGAGAGAGATGGGTGCGAGAGCGTCAGTA
TTAAGCGGGGGAGAATTAGATCGCGATGGGAAAAAATTCGGTTAAGGCCAGGGGGAAAGAAAAAATATAA
ATTAAAACATATAGTATGGGCAAGCAGGGAGCTAGAACGATTCGCAGTTAATCCTGGCCTGTTAGAAACA
TCAGAAGGCTGTAGACAAATACTGGGACAGCTACAACCATCCCTTCAGACAGGATCAGAAGAACTTAGAT
CATTATATAATACAGTAGCAACCCTCTATTGTGTGCATCAAAGGATAGAGATAAAAGACACCAAGGAAGC
TTTAGACAAGATAGAGGAAGAGCAAAACAAAAGTAAGACCACCGCACAGCAAGCGGCCACTGATCTTCAG
ACCTGGAGGAGGAGATATGAGGGACAATTGGAGAAGTGAATTATATAAATATAAAGTAGTAAAAATTGAA
CCATTAGGAGTAGCACCCACCAAGGCAAAGAGAAGAGTGGTGCAGAGAGAAAAAAGAGCAGTGGGAATAG
GAGCTTTGTTCCTTGGGTTCTTGGGAGCAGCAGGAAGCACTATGGGCGCAGCGTCAATGACGCTGACGGT
ACAGGCCAGACAATTATTGTCTGGTATAGTGCAGCAGCAGAACAATTTGCTGAGGGCTATTGAGGCGCAA
CAGCATCTGTTGCAACTCACAGTCTGGGGCATCAAGCAGCTCCAGGCAAGAATCCTGGCTGTGGAAAGAT
ACCTAAAGGATCAACAGCTCCTGGGGATTTGGGGTTGCTCTGGAAAACTCATTTGCACCACTGCTGTGCC
TTGGAATGCTAGTTGGAGTAATAAATCTCTGGAACAGATTTGGAATCACACGACCTGGATGGAGTGGGAC
AGAGAAATTAACAATTACACAAGCTTAATACACTCCTTAATTGAAGAATCGCAAAACCAGCAAGAAAAGA
ATGAACAAGAATTATTGGAATTAGATAAATGGGCAAGTTTGTGGAATTGGTTTAACATAACAAATTGGCT
GTGGTATATAAAATTATTCATAATGATAGTAGGAGGCTTGGTAGGTTTAAGAATAGTTTTTGCTGTACTT
TCTATAGTGAATAGAGTTAGGCAGGGATATTCACCATTATCGTTTCAGACCCACCTCCCAACCCCGAGGG
GACCCGACAGGCCCGAAGGAATAGAAGAAGAAGGTGGAGAGAGAGACAGAGACAGATCCATTCGATTAGT
GAACGGATCTCGACGGTATCGGTTAACTTTTAAAAGAAAAGGGGGGATTGGGGGGTACAGTGCAGGGGAA
AGAATAGTAGACATAATAGCAACAGACATACAAACTAAAGAATTACAAAAACAAATTACAAAATTCAAAA
TTTTATCGATACTAGTATTATGCCCAGTACATGACCTTATGGGACTTTCCTACTTGGCAGTACATCTACG
TATTAGTCATCGCTATTACCATG
Features (pLannotate 1.2.2; 29 found; start..end, strand, type, name):
      1..204     +  promoter       CMV promoter: human cytomegalovirus (CMV) immediate early promoter
    287..1156    +  CDS            CD274: PD1L1_HUMAN - Also known as B7H1, PDCD1L1, PDCD1LG1, PDL1. Experimental evidence at protein level: Swiss-Prot protein existence level 1. The PDCD1-mediated inhibitory pathway is exploited by tumors to attenuate anti-tumor immunity and escape destruction by the immune system, thereby facilitating tumor survival (PubMed:28813417, PubMed:28813410). The interaction with PDCD1/PD-1 inhibits cytotoxic T lymphocytes (CTLs) effector function (By similarity). The blockage of the PDCD1-mediated pathway results in the reversal of the exhausted T- cell phenotype and the normalization of the anti-tumor res
   1156..1176    +  CDS            3xFLAG (fragment): three tandem FLAG® epitope tags
   1225..1436    +  promoter       EF-1α core promoter: core promoter for human elongation factor EF-1α
   1449..1717    +  LTR            5' LTR (truncated): truncated 5' long terminal repeat (LTR) from human T-cell leukemia virus (HTLV) type 1
   1744..2343    +  CDS            PuroR: puromycin N-acetyltransferase; pac from Streptomyces alboniger; confers resistance to puromycin
   2350..2938    +  misc_feature   WPRE: woodchuck hepatitis virus posttranscriptional regulatory element
   2933..3040    +  CDS            nef (fragment): NEF_SIVS4 - Experimental evidence at protein level: Swiss-Prot protein existence level 1. Interferes with TCR signaling from the cell membrane. Interacts with CD247/TCRZ (TCR zeta chain) and exert potent down- regulation of cell surface TCR/CD3 complexes. From Simian immunodeficiency virus (isolate F236/smH4) (SIV-sm) (Simian immunodeficiency virus sooty mangabey monkey).
   3065..3245    +  LTR            5' LTR (truncated): truncated 5' long terminal repeat (LTR) from HIV-1
   3317..3438    +  polyA_signal   SV40 poly(A) signal: SV40 polyadenylation signal
   3478..3613    +  rep_origin     SV40 ori: SV40 origin of replication
   3670..3686    -  protein_bind   lac operator: The lac repressor binds to the lac operator to inhibit transcription in E. coli. This inhibition can be relieved by adding lactose or isopropyl-β-D-thiogalactopyranoside (IPTG). lac repressor encoded by lacI
   3694..3724    -  promoter       lac promoter: promoter for the E. coli lac operon
   3739..3760    -  protein_bind   CAP binding site: CAP binding activates transcription in the presence of cAMP. E. coli catabolite activator protein
   3773..3865    -  CDS            lacI (fragment): lac repressor; lacI; The lac repressor binds to the lac operator to inhibit transcription in E. coli. This inhibition can be relieved by adding lactose or isopropyl-β-D-thiogalactopyranoside (IPTG).
   4048..4636    -  rep_origin     ori: high-copy-number ColE1/pMB1/pBR322/pUC origin of replication
   4807..5667    -  CDS            AmpR: β-lactamase; bla; confers resistance to ampicillin, carbenicillin, and related antibiotics
   5668..5772    -  promoter       AmpR promoter: bla
   5867..5902    +  CDS            rop (fragment): Rop protein, which maintains plasmids at low copy number; rop
   6004..6103    +  misc_feature   bom (fragment): basis of mobility region from pBR322
   6109..6263    -  CDS            lacZα (fragment): LacZα fragment of β-galactosidase; lacZ fragment
   6277..6503    +  promoter       RSV promoter: Rous sarcoma virus enhancer/promoter
   6504..6684    +  LTR            5' LTR (truncated): truncated 5' long terminal repeat (LTR) from HIV-1
   6731..6856    +  misc_feature   HIV-1 Ψ: packaging signal of human immunodeficiency virus type 1
   6840..7178    +  CDS            HIV-1 gag (fragment): gag protein from human immunodeficiency virus 1; gag
   7349..7582    +  misc_feature   RRE: The Rev response element (RRE) of HIV-1 allows for Rev-dependent mRNA export from the nucleus to the cytoplasm.
   7959..8059    +  CDS            Rev (fragment): human immunodeficiency virus 1 (HIV-1) Rev protein; rev; enhances nuclear export of unspliced and incompletely spliced viral mRNAs
   8078..8194    +  misc_feature   cPPT/CTS: central polypurine tract and central termination sequence of HIV-1
   8207..8283    +  enhancer       CMV enhancer (fragment): human cytomegalovirus immediate early enhancer
