[The description below was written by a language model from this plasmid's Addgene catalogue record and pLannotate feature annotations shown in this document.]
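Description:
pCDH-puro/Flag PD-L1 WT is a third-generation-style HIV-1 lentiviral transfer plasmid built on the pCDH-puro backbone (about 8.3 kb in total) for expressing wild-type human PD-L1 (CD274) in mammalian cells. In bacteria it is maintained through a high-copy ColE1/pUC-type origin and selected with ampicillin via the β-lactamase gene. The record notes that the plasmid is prone to recombination, as is common for vectors carrying repeated LTR sequences.

The viral genome is driven by a chimeric RSV promoter fused to a truncated HIV-1 5′ LTR, followed by the Ψ packaging signal with a partial gag sequence, the Rev response element for Rev-dependent nuclear export, and the cPPT/CTS. Downstream, the CMV enhancer/promoter drives the roughly 900 bp CD274 open reading frame, cloned between EcoRI and NotI and carrying a C-terminal Flag epitope; the annotation detects this as a short fragment matching the 3xFLAG feature, consistent with a single tag. A second cassette uses the EF-1α core promoter together with an HTLV-1 LTR-derived segment to express puromycin N-acetyltransferase, allowing selection of transduced or transfected cells. A WPRE follows to enhance transcript stability and expression. The unit ends in a truncated HIV-1 3′ LTR, with an SV40 polyadenylation signal and SV40 origin beyond it.

Supplied with packaging and envelope functions in trans, the construct yields lentiviral particles for generating puromycin-resistant cell lines that stably express Flag-tagged PD-L1. It can also be used for direct transfection. The associated work concerns glycosylation and stabilization of PD-L1 and its effect on T-cell activity, for which this plasmid provides the wild-type form of the protein.
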