Addgene plasmid #121446: pCDH-puro/Flag PD-L1 WT
Purpose: expression of huamn PD-L1 wildtype in mammalian cells
Depositing lab: Mien-Chie Hung. Depositing organization: University of Texas MD Anderson Cancer Center. Publication: Glycosylation and stabilization of programmed death ligand-1 suppresses T-cell activity. Li CW, Lim SO, Xia W, Lee HH, Chan LC, Kuo CW, Khoo KH, Chang SS, Cha JH, Kim T, Hsu JL, Wu Y, Hsu JM, Yamaguchi H, Ding Q, Wang Y, Yao J, Lee CC, Wu HJ, Sahin AA, Allison JP, Yu D, Hortobagyi GN, Hung MC. Nat Commun. 2016 Aug 30;7:12632. doi: 10.1038/ncomms12632. PubMed 27572267.
Backbone
  Vector backbone: pCDH-puro
  Backbone manufacturer: System Bioscience
  Backbone size w/o insert (bp): 7384
  Total vector size (bp): 8284
  Vector type: Mammalian Expression, Lentiviral
  Selectable markers: Puromycin
Growth in bacteria
  Bacterial resistance: Ampicillin, 100 μg/mL
  Growth temperature: 37°C
  Growth strain: DH5alpha
  Growth instructions: Please note that this plasmid is prone to recombination. We recommend testing several colonies to ensure the full plasmid is intact.
  Copy number: High Copy
Gene/Insert
  Gene/Insert name: CD274 (alt name: PD-L1)
  Species: H. sapiens (human)
  Insert size (bp): 900
  Mutation: wildtype
  Entrez Gene: CD274 (a.k.a. ADMIO5, B7-H, B7H1, PD-L1, PDCD1L1, PDCD1LG1, PDL1, hPD-L1)
  Promoter: CMV
  Tag / fusion protein: Flag (C terminal on insert)
  Cloning method: Restriction Enzyme; 5′ cloning site EcoRI (not destroyed); 3′ cloning site NotI (not destroyed)
  Sequencing primers: 5′ pCMVF; 3′ pCDHR
Terms and licenses: Academic/Nonprofit Terms; Industry Terms: Not Available to Industry
How to cite: pCDH-puro/Flag PD-L1 WT was a gift from Mien-Chie Hung (Addgene plasmid # 121446 ; http://n2t.net/addgene:121446 ; RRID:Addgene_121446)
